>Addgene plasmid #178281 | pLKO_NWS.S.V5_mCherry-NLS | addgene full sequence | sequence record 353147 | Addgene NGS Result
ATTTAACGCGAATTTTAACAAAATATTAACGCTTACAATTTAGGTGGCACTTTTCGGGGAAATGTGCGCG
GAACCCCTATTTGTTTATTTTTCTAAATACATTCAAATATGTATCCGCTCATGAGACAATAACCCTGATA
AATGCTTCAATAATATTGAAAAAGGAAGAGTATGAGTATTCAACATTTCCGTGTCGCCCTTATTCCCTTT
TTTGCGGCATTTTGCCTTCCTGTTTTTGCTCACCCAGAAACGCTGGTGAAAGTAAAAGATGCTGAAGATC
AGTTGGGTGCACGAGTGGGTTACATCGAACTGGATCTCAACAGCGGTAAGATCCTTGAGAGTTTTCGCCC
CGAAGAACGTTTTCCAATGATGAGCACTTTTAAAGTTCTGCTATGTGGCGCGGTATTATCCCGTATTGAC
GCCGGGCAAGAGCAACTCGGTCGCCGCATACACTATTCTCAGAATGACTTGGTTGAGTACTCACCAGTCA
CAGAAAAGCATCTTACGGATGGCATGACAGTAAGAGAATTATGCAGTGCTGCCATAACCATGAGTGATAA
CACTGCGGCCAACTTACTTCTGACAACGATCGGAGGACCGAAGGAGCTAACCGCTTTTTTGCACAACATG
GGGGATCATGTAACTCGCCTTGATCGTTGGGAACCGGAGCTGAATGAAGCCATACCAAACGACGAGCGTG
ACACCACGATGCCTGTAGCAATGGCAACAACGTTGCGCAAACTATTAACTGGCGAACTACTTACTCTAGC
TTCCCGGCAACAATTAATAGACTGGATGGAGGCGGATAAAGTTGCAGGACCACTTCTGCGCTCGGCCCTT
CCGGCTGGCTGGTTTATTGCTGATAAATCTGGAGCCGGTGAGCGTGGGTCTCGCGGTATCATTGCAGCAC
TGGGGCCAGATGGTAAGCCCTCCCGTATCGTAGTTATCTACACGACGGGGAGTCAGGCAACTATGGATGA
ACGAAATAGACAGATCGCTGAGATAGGTGCCTCACTGATTAAGCATTGGTAACTGTCAGACCAAGTTTAC
TCATATATACTTTAGATTGATTTAAAACTTCATTTTTAATTTAAAAGGATCTAGGTGAAGATCCTTTTTG
ATAATCTCATGACCAAAATCCCTTAACGTGAGTTTTCGTTCCACTGAGCGTCAGACCCCGTAGAAAAGAT
CAAAGGATCTTCTTGAGATCCTTTTTTTCTGCGCGTAATCTGCTGCTTGCAAACAAAAAAACCACCGCTA
CCAGCGGTGGTTTGTTTGCCGGATCAAGAGCTACCAACTCTTTTTCCGAAGGTAACTGGCTTCAGCAGAG
CGCAGATACCAAATACTGTTCTTCTAGTGTAGCCGTAGTTAGGCCACCACTTCAAGAACTCTGTAGCACC
GCCTACATACCTCGCTCTGCTAATCCTGTTACCAGTGGCTGCTGCCAGTGGCGATAAGTCGTGTCTTACC
GGGTTGGACTCAAGACGATAGTTACCGGATAAGGCGCAGCGGTCGGGCTGAACGGGGGGTTCGTGCACAC
AGCCCAGCTTGGAGCGAACGACCTACACCGAACTGAGATACCTACAGCGTGAGCTATGAGAAAGCGCCAC
GCTTCCCGAAGGGAGAAAGGCGGACAGGTATCCGGTAAGCGGCAGGGTCGGAACAGGAGAGCGCACGAGG
GAGCTTCCAGGGGGAAACGCCTGGTATCTTTATAGTCCTGTCGGGTTTCGCCACCTCTGACTTGAGCGTC
GATTTTTGTGATGCTCGTCAGGGGGGCGGAGCCTATGGAAAAACGCCAGCAACGCGGCCTTTTTACGGTT
CCTGGCCTTTTGCTGGCCTTTTGCTCACATGTTCTTTCCTGCGTTATCCCCTGATTCTGTGGATAACCGT
ATTACCGCCTTTGAGTGAGCTGATACCGCTCGCCGCAGCCGAACGACCGAGCGCAGCGAGTCAGTGAGCG
AGGAAGCGGAAGAGCGCCCAATACGCAAACCGCCTCTCCCCGCGCGTTGGCCGATTCATTAATGCAGCTG
GCACGACAGGTTTCCCGACTGGAAAGCGGGCAGTGAGCGCAACGCAATTAATGTGAGTTAGCTCACTCAT
TAGGCACCCCAGGCTTTACACTTTATGCTTCCGGCTCGTATGTTGTGTGGAATTGTGAGCGGATAACAAT
TTCACACAGGAAACAGCTATGACCATGATTACGCCAAGCGCGCAATTAACCCTCACTAAAGGGAACAAAA
GCTGGAGCTGCAAGCTTAATGTAGTCTTATGCAATACTCTTGTAGTCTTGCAACATGGTAACGATGAGTT
AGCAACATGCCTTACAAGGAGAGAAAAAGCACCGTGCATGGCGATTGGTGGAAGTAAGGTGGTACGATCG
TGCCTTATTAGGAAGGCAACAGACGGGTCTGACATGGATTGGACGAACCACTGAATTGCCGCATTGCAGA
GATATTGTATTTAAGTGCCTAGCTCGATACATAAACGGGTCTCTCTGGTTAGACCAGATCTGAGCCTGGG
AGCTCTCTGGCTAACTAGGGAACCCACTGCTTAAGCCTCAATAAAGCTTGCCTTGAGTGCTTCAAGTAGT
GTGTGCCCGTCTGTTGTGTGACTCTGGTAACTAGAGATCCCTCAGACCCTTTTAGTCAGTGTGGAAAATC
TCTAGCAGTGGCGCCCGAACAGGGACTTGAAAGCGAAAGGGAAACCAGAGGAGCTCTCTCGACGCAGGAC
TCGGCTTGCTGAAGCGCGCACGGCAAGAGGCGAGGGGCGGCGACTGGTGAGTACGCCAAAAATTTTGACT
AGCGGAGGCTAGAAGGAGAGAGATGGGTGCGAGAGCGTCAGTATTAAGCGGGGGAGAATTAGATCGCGAT
GGGAAAAAATTCGGTTAAGGCCAGGGGGAAAGAAAAAATATAAATTAAAACATATAGTATGGGCAAGCAG
GGAGCTAGAACGATTCGCAGTTAATCCTGGCCTGTTAGAAACATCAGAAGGCTGTAGACAAATACTGGGA
CAGCTACAACCATCCCTTCAGACAGGATCAGAAGAACTTAGATCATTATATAATACAGTAGCAACCCTCT
ATTGTGTGCATCAAAGGATAGAGATAAAAGACACCAAGGAAGCTTTAGACAAGATAGAGGAAGAGCAAAA
CAAAAGTAAGACCACCGCACAGCAAGCGGCCGCTGATCTTCAGACCTGGAGGAGGAGATATGAGGGACAA
TTGGAGAAGTGAATTATATAAATATAAAGTAGTAAAAATTGAACCATTAGGAGTAGCACCCACCAAGGCA
AAGAGAAGAGTGGTGCAGAGAGAAAAAAGAGCAGTGGGAATAGGAGCTTTGTTCCTTGGGTTCTTGGGAG
CAGCAGGAAGCACTATGGGCGCAGCGTCAATGACGCTGACGGTACAGGCCAGACAATTATTGTCTGGTAT
AGTGCAGCAGCAGAACAATTTGCTGAGGGCTATTGAGGCGCAACAGCATCTGTTGCAACTCACAGTCTGG
GGCATCAAGCAGCTCCAGGCAAGAATCCTGGCTGTGGAAAGATACCTAAAGGATCAACAGCTCCTGGGGA
TTTGGGGTTGCTCTGGAAAACTCATTTGCACCACTGCTGTGCCTTGGAATGCTAGTTGGAGTAATAAATC
TCTGGAACAGATTTGGAATCACACGACCTGGATGGAGTGGGACAGAGAAATTAACAATTACACAAGCTTA
ATACACTCCTTAATTGAAGAATCGCAAAACCAGCAAGAAAAGAATGAACAAGAATTATTGGAATTAGATA
AATGGGCAAGTTTGTGGAATTGGTTTAACATAACAAATTGGCTGTGGTATATAAAATTATTCATAATGAT
AGTAGGAGGCTTGGTAGGTTTAAGAATAGTTTTTGCTGTACTTTCTATAGTGAATAGAGTTAGGCAGGGA
TATTCACCATTATCGTTTCAGACCCACCTCCCAACCCCGAGGGGACCCGACAGGCCCGAAGGAATAGAAG
AAGAAGGTGGAGAGAGAGACAGAGACAGATCCATTCGATTAGTGAACGGATCTCGACGGTATCGATCACG
AGACTAGTATCGAGCGGCCGCCCCCTTCACCGAGGGCCTATTTCCCATGATTCCTTCATATTTGCATATA
CGATACAAGGCTGTTAGAGAGATAATTGGAATTAATTTGACTGTAAACACAAAGATATTAGTACAAAATA
CGTGACGTAGAAAGTAATAATTTCTTGGGTAGTTTGCAGTTTTAAAATTATGTTTTAAAATGGACTATCA
TATGCTTACCGTAACTTGAAAGTATTTCGATTTCTTGGCTTTATATATCTTGTGGAAAGGACGAAACACC
GGGTCTTCGAGAAGACCTGTTTTAGAGCTAGAAATAGCAAGTTAAAATAAGGCTAGTCCGTTATCAACTT
GAAAAAGTGGCACCGAGTCGGTGCTTTTTTTAATTCTCGACCTCGAGACAAATGGCAGTATTCATCCACA
ATTTTAAAAGAAAAGGGGGGATTGGGGGGTACAGTGCAGGGGAAAGAATAGTAGACATAATAGCAACAGA
CATACAAACTAAAGAATTACAAAAACAAATTACAAAAATTCAAAATTTTCGGGTTTATTACAGGGACAGC
AGAGATCCACTTTGGCCGCGGCTCGAGGCGATAAGCTTTGCAAAGATGGATAAAGTTTTAAACAGAGAGG
AATCTTTGCAGCTAATGGACCTTCTAGGTCTTGAAAGGAGTGGGAATTGGCTCCGGTGCCCGTCAGTGGG
CAGAGCGCACATCGCCCACAGTCCCCGAGAAGTTGGGGGGAGGGGTCGGCAATTGAACCGGTGCCTAGAG
AAGGTGGCGCGGGGTAAACTGGGAAAGTGATGTCGTGTACTGGCTCCGCCTTTTTCCCGAGGGTGGGGGA
GAACCGTATATAAGTGCAGTAGTCGCCGTGAACGTTCTTTTTCGCAACGGGTTTGCCGCCAGAACACAGG
TAAGTGCCGTGTGTGGTTCCCGCGGGCCTGGCCTCTTTACGGGTTATGGCCCTTGCGTGCCTTGAATTAC
TTCCACCTGGCTGCAGTACGTGATTCTTGATCCCGAGCTTCGGGTTGGAAGTGGGTGGGAGAGTTCGAGG
CCTTGCGCTTAAGGAGCCCCTTCGCCTCGTGCTTGAGTTGAGGCCTGGCCTGGGCGCTGGGGCCGCCGCG
TGCGAATCTGGTGGCACCTTCGCGCCTGTCTCGCTGCTTTCGATAAGTCTCTAGCCATTTAAAATTTTTG
ATGACCTGCTGCGACGCTTTTTTTCTGGCAAGATAGTCTTGTAAATGCGGGCCAAGATCTGCACACTGGT
ATTTCGGTTTTTGGGGCCGCGGGCGGCGACGGGGCCCGTGCGTCCCAGCGCACATGTTCGGCGAGGCGGG
GCCTGCGAGCGCGGCCACCGAGAATCGGACGGGGGTAGTCTCAAGCTGGCCGGCCTGCTCTGGTGCCTGG
CCTCGCGCCGCCGTGTATCGCCCCGCCCTGGGCGGCAAGGCTGGCCCGGTCGGCACCAGTTGCGTGAGCG
GAAAGATGGCCGCTTCCCGGCCCTGCTGCAGGGAGCTCAAAATGGAGGACGCGGCGCTCGGGAGAGCGGG
CGGGTGAGTCACCCACACAAAGGAAAAGGGCCTTTCCGTCCTCAGCCGTCGCTTCATGTGACTCCACGGA
GTACCGGGCGCCGTCCAGGCACCTCGATTAGTTCTCGAGCTTTTGGAGTACGTCGTCTTTAGGTTGGGGG
GAGGGGTTTTATGCGATGGAGTTTCCCCACACTGAGTGGGTGGAGACTGAAGTTAGGCCAGCTTGGCACT
TGATGTAATTCTCCTTGGAATTTGCCCTTTTTGAGTTTGGATCTTGGTTCATTCTCAAGCCTCAGACAGT
GGTTCAAAGTTTTTTTCTTCCATTTCAGGTGTCGTGAGGAATTCTGCAGTCGATCGACGGTACCGCGGGC
CCGGGATCCACGGTCGCCACCATGGGCAACTGGTCCCACCCCCAATTCGAGAAAGGAGGAGGCGGGGGAG
GGAAGGAGACCGCCGCCGCCAAGTTCGAGAGGCAGCACATGGACAGCGGAGGAGGCGGGGGAGGGGGCAA
ACCAATTCCAAACCCACTGCTGGGACTGGATTCCACAGGCATGCTGATGGTGAGCAAGGGCGAGGAGGAT
AACATGGCCATCATCAAGGAGTTCATGCGCTTCAAGGTGCACATGGAGGGCTCCGTGAACGGCCACGAGT
TCGAGATCGAGGGCGAGGGCGAGGGCCGCCCCTACGAGGGCACCCAGACCGCCAAGCTGAAGGTGACCAA
GGGTGGCCCCCTGCCCTTCGCCTGGGACATCCTGTCCCCTCAGTTCATGTACGGCTCCAAGGCCTACGTG
AAGCACCCCGCCGACATCCCCGACTACTTGAAGCTGTCCTTCCCCGAGGGCTTCAAGTGGGAGCGCGTGA
TGAACTTCGAGGACGGCGGCGTGGTGACCGTGACCCAGGACTCCTCCCTGCAGGACGGCGAGTTCATCTA
CAAGGTGAAGCTGCGCGGCACCAACTTCCCCTCCGACGGCCCCGTAATGCAGAAGAAGACCATGGGCTGG
GAGGCCTCCTCCGAGCGGATGTACCCCGAGGACGGCGCCCTGAAGGGCGAGATCAAGCAGAGGCTGAAGC
TGAAGGACGGCGGCCACTACGACGCTGAGGTCAAGACCACCTACAAGGCCAAGAAGCCCGTGCAGCTGCC
CGGCGCCTACAACGTCAACATCAAGTTGGACATCACCTCCCACAACGAGGACTACACCATCGTGGAACAG
TACGAACGCGCCGAGGGCCGCCACTCCACCGGCGGCATGGACGAGCTGTACAAGAAACGGCCAGCCGAGG
ATATGGAGGAAGAACAAGCCTTTAAACGATCTCGATAAAGCGGCCGCGTCGACAATCAACCTCTGGATTA
CAAAATTTGTGAAAGATTGACTGGTATTCTTAACTATGTTGCTCCTTTTACGCTATGTGGATACGCTGCT
TTAATGCCTTTGTATCATGCTATTGCTTCCCGTATGGCTTTCATTTTCTCCTCCTTGTATAAATCCTGGT
TGCTGTCTCTTTATGAGGAGTTGTGGCCCGTTGTCAGGCAACGTGGCGTGGTGTGCACTGTGTTTGCTGA
CGCAACCCCCACTGGTTGGGGCATTGCCACCACCTGTCAGCTCCTTTCCGGGACTTTCGCTTTCCCCCTC
CCTATTGCCACGGCGGAACTCATCGCCGCCTGCCTTGCCCGCTGCTGGACAGGGGCTCGGCTGTTGGGCA
CTGACAATTCCGTGGTGTTGTCGGGGAAGCTGACGTCCTTTCCATGGCTGCTCGCCTGTGTTGCCACCTG
GATTCTGCGCGGGACGTCCTTCTGCTACGTCCCTTCGGCCCTCAATCCAGCGGACCTTCCTTCCCGCGGC
CTGCTGCCGGCTCTGCGGCCTCTTCCGCATCTTCGCCTTCGCCCTCAGACGAGTCGGATCTCCCTTTGGG
CCGCCTCCCCGCCTGGGTACCTTTAAGACCAATGACTTACAAGGCAGCTGTAGATCTTAGCCACTTTTTA
AAAGAAAAGGGGGGACTGGAAGGGCTAATTCACTCCCAACGAAGATAAGATCTGCTTTTTGCTTGTACTG
GGTCTCTCTGGTTAGACCAGATCTGAGCCTGGGAGCTCTCTGGCTAACTAGGGAACCCACTGCTTAAGCC
TCAATAAAGCTTGCCTTGAGTGCTTCAAGTAGTGTGTGCCCGTCTGTTGTGTGACTCTGGTAACTAGAGA
TCCCTCAGACCCTTTTAGTCAGTGTGGAAAATCTCTAGCAGTAGTAGTTCATGTCATCTTATTATTCAGT
ATTTATAACTTGCAAAGAAATGAATATCAGAGAGTGAGAGGAACTTGTTTATTGCAGCTTATAATGGTTA
CAAATAAAGCAATAGCATCACAAATTTCACAAATAAAGCATTTTTTTCACTGCATTCTAGTTGTGGTTTG
TCCAAACTCATCAATGTATCTTATCATGTCTGGCTCTAGCTATCCCGCCCCTAACTCCGCCCATCCCGCC
CCTAACTCCGCCCAGTTCCGCCCATTCTCCGCCCCATGGCTGACTAATTTTTTTTATTTATGCAGAGGCC
GAGGCCGCCTCGGCCTCTGAGCTATTCCAGAAGTAGTGAGGAGGCTTTTTTGGAGGCCTAGGGACGTACC
CAATTCGCCCTATAGTGAGTCGTATTACGCGCGCTCACTGGCCGTCGTTTTACAACGTCGTGACTGGGAA
AACCCTGGCGTTACCCAACTTAATCGCCTTGCAGCACATCCCCCTTTCGCCAGCTGGCGTAATAGCGAAG
AGGCCCGCACCGATCGCCCTTCCCAACAGTTGCGCAGCCTGAATGGCGAATGGG
[124 nt withheld, positions 8385-8508]
C
[91 nt withheld, positions 8510-8600]
A
[49 nt withheld, positions 8602-8650]
CCTTTGACGTTGGAGTCCACGTTCTTT
[37 nt withheld, positions 8678-8714]
ACCCTATCTCGGTCTATTCTTTTGATTTATAAGGGATTTTGCCGATTTCGGCCTATTGGTTAAAAAATGA
GCTGATTTAACAAAA
Features (pLannotate 1.2.2; 29 found; start..end, strand, type, name):
     67..171     +  promoter       AmpR promoter: bla
    172..1032    +  CDS            AmpR: β-lactamase; bla; confers resistance to ampicillin, carbenicillin, and related antibiotics
   1203..1791    +  rep_origin     ori: high-copy-number ColE1/pMB1/pBR322/pUC origin of replication
   1974..2066    +  CDS            lacI (fragment): lac repressor; lacI; The lac repressor binds to the lac operator to inhibit transcription in E. coli. This inhibition can be relieved by adding lactose or isopropyl-β-D-thiogalactopyranoside (IPTG).
   2079..2100    +  protein_bind   CAP binding site: CAP binding activates transcription in the presence of cAMP. E. coli catabolite activator protein
   2115..2145    +  promoter       lac promoter: promoter for the E. coli lac operon
   2153..2169    +  protein_bind   lac operator: The lac repressor binds to the lac operator to inhibit transcription in E. coli. This inhibition can be relieved by adding lactose or isopropyl-β-D-thiogalactopyranoside (IPTG). lac repressor encoded by lacI
   2214..2232    +  promoter       T3 promoter: promoter for bacteriophage T3 RNA polymerase
   2260..2486    +  promoter       RSV promoter: Rous sarcoma virus enhancer/promoter
   2487..2667    +  LTR            5' LTR (truncated): truncated 5' long terminal repeat (LTR) from HIV-1
   2714..2839    +  misc_feature   HIV-1 Ψ: packaging signal of human immunodeficiency virus type 1
   2823..3186    +  CDS            HIV-1 gag (fragment): gag protein from human immunodeficiency virus 1; gag
   3332..3565    +  misc_feature   RRE: The Rev response element (RRE) of HIV-1 allows for Rev-dependent mRNA export from the nucleus to the cytoplasm.
   3942..4042    +  CDS            Rev (fragment): human immunodeficiency virus 1 (HIV-1) Rev protein; rev; enhances nuclear export of unspliced and incompletely spliced viral mRNAs
   4092..4332    +  promoter       U6 promoter: RNA polymerase III promoter for human U6 snRNA
   4359..4434    +  misc_RNA       gRNA scaffold: guide RNA scaffold for the Streptococcus pyogenes CRISPR/Cas9 system
   4482..4599    +  misc_feature   cPPT/CTS: central polypurine tract and central termination sequence of HIV-1
   4666..4732    +  CDS            small t antigen (fragment): SV40 (simian virus 40) small t antigen
   4739..5917    +  promoter       EF-1α promoter: strong constitutive promoter for human elongation factor EF-1α
   5934..5959    +  misc_feature   MCS (fragment): multiple cloning site
   6137..6844    +  CDS            mCherry: mCherry is a basic (constitutively fluorescent) red fluorescent protein published in 2004, derived from Discosoma sp.. It is reported to be a very rapidly-maturing monomer with low acid sensitivity.
   6914..7502    +  misc_feature   WPRE: woodchuck hepatitis virus posttranscriptional regulatory element
   7507..7644    +  CDS            nef (fragment): NEF_HV1LA - Experimental evidence at protein level: Swiss-Prot protein existence level 1. Extracellular Nef protein targets CD4(+) T-lymphocytes for apoptosis by interacting with CXCR4 surface receptors. From Human immunodeficiency virus type 1 group M subtype B (isolate Lai) (HIV-1).
   7630..7810    +  LTR            5' LTR (truncated): truncated 5' long terminal repeat (LTR) from HIV-1
   7882..8003    +  polyA_signal   SV40 poly(A) signal: SV40 polyadenylation signal
   8043..8178    +  rep_origin     SV40 ori: SV40 origin of replication
   8199..8217    -  promoter       T7 promoter: promoter for bacteriophage T7 RNA polymerase
   8225..8380    +  CDS            lacZα (fragment): LacZα fragment of β-galactosidase; lacZ fragment
   8385..14      +  rep_origin     f1 ori (across the origin) (sequence partly withheld): f1 bacteriophage origin of replication; arrow indicates direction of (+) strand synthesis
