[The description below was written by a language model from this plasmid's Addgene catalogue record and pLannotate feature annotations shown in this document.]
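Description:
pLKO_NWS.S.V5_mCherry-NLS is a lentiviral transfer vector on a pLKO backbone (about 8.8 kb as sequenced) that combines an sgRNA expression cassette with a protein-level barcode for tracking transduced cells. It is propagated in E. coli from a high-copy ColE1/pUC-type origin under ampicillin selection (AmpR, β-lactamase). The backbone also carries an f1 origin, an SV40 origin, and residual lac, T3 and T7 elements. The viral portion has an RSV promoter driving a truncated HIV-1 5' LTR, followed by the Ψ packaging signal with a gag fragment, the RRE for Rev-dependent RNA export, a cPPT/CTS, a WPRE to boost transcript expression, and a truncated 3' LTR followed by an SV40 polyadenylation signal. This layout is typical of Tat-independent transfer vectors that rely on packaging functions supplied in trans.

Two expression units sit between the LTRs. A human U6 RNA polymerase III promoter lies upstream of the S. pyogenes Cas9 guide RNA scaffold, leaving a site for cloning an sgRNA spacer. Cas9 itself is not encoded on this vector. Downstream, the EF-1α promoter drives the "nuclear protein barcode" (nPC): mCherry fused at its N terminus to the NWS, S and V5 epitope tag combination and at its C terminus to a nuclear localization signal. The feature table annotates only mCherry, but an unannotated stretch upstream of that coding sequence is consistent with the tags described in the catalogue entry. Because a defined epitope combination is concentrated in the nucleus, antibody-based imaging can identify which vector a cell carries. Pairing barcodes with guides in this way allows CRISPR screen perturbations to be read out spatially in tissue.
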