Addgene plasmid #178281: pLKO_NWS.S.V5_mCherry-NLS
Purpose: Nuclear Protein Barcode (nPC) for vector/cell tracking. Contains U6 trRNA cassette for sgRNA cloning. Enables spatial detection of CRISPR screens.
Depositing lab: Brian Brown. Depositing organization: Icahn School of Medicine at Mount Sinai. Publication: Spatial CRISPR genomics identifies regulators of the tumor microenvironment. Dhainaut M, Rose SA, Akturk G, Wroblewska A, Nielsen SR, Park ES, Buckup M, Roudko V, Pia L, Sweeney R, Le Berichel J, Wilk CM, Bektesevic A, Lee BH, Bhardwaj N, Rahman AH, Baccarini A, Gnjatic S, Pe'er D, Merad M, Brown BD. Cell. 2022 Mar 10. pii: S0092-8674(22)00195-7. doi: 10.1016/j.cell.2022.02.015. PubMed 35290801.
Backbone
  Vector backbone: pLKO
  Backbone size w/o insert (bp): 9000
  Vector type: Lentiviral
Growth in bacteria
  Bacterial resistance: Ampicillin, 100 μg/mL
  Growth temperature: 37°C
  Growth strain: NEB Stable
  Copy number: High Copy
Gene/Insert
  Gene/Insert name: nPC Tagged mCherry-NLS
  Species: H. sapiens (human)
  Insert size (bp): 1000
  Promoter: eF1a
  Tag / fusion protein: NWS.S.V5 (N terminal on insert); Nuclear Localization Signal (C terminal on insert)
  Cloning method: Restriction Enzyme; 5′ cloning site unknown (unknown if destroyed)
  Sequencing primers: 5′ cctttttgagtttggatcttggttcat
Terms and licenses: Academic/Nonprofit Terms; Industry Terms: Not Available to Industry
Depositor comments: Please visit https://www.biorxiv.org/content/10.1101/2021.07.13.451021v1 for bioRxiv preprint.
How to cite: pLKO_NWS.S.V5_mCherry-NLS was a gift from Brian Brown (Addgene plasmid # 178281 ; http://n2t.net/addgene:178281 ; RRID:Addgene_178281)
